>Addgene plasmid #190003 | MCP-EGFP-PiggyBac | addgene full sequence | sequence record 375799 | Addgene NGS Result
AATTATATTGTTATTTCGTGTTCTACTTACGTGATAACTTATTATATATATATTTTCTTGTTATAGATAT
CCTTCTCGACATTGATTATTGACTAGAGATCTGGCCTCCGCGCCGGGTTTTGGCGCCTCCCGCGGGCGCC
CCCCTCCTCACGGCGAGCGCTGCCACGTCAGACGAAGGGCGCAGCGAGCGTCCTGATCCTTCCGCCCGGA
CGCTCAGGACAGCGGCCCGCTGCTCATAAGACTCGGCCTTAGAACCCCAGTATCAGCAGAAGGACATTTT
AGGACGGGACTTGGGTGACTCTAGGGCACTGGTTTTCTTTCCAGAGAGCGGAACAGGCGAGGAAAAGTAG
TCCCTTCTCGGCGATTCTGCGGAGGGATCTCCGTGGGGCGGTGAACGCCGATGATTATATAAGGACGCGC
CGGGTGTGGCACAGCTAGTTCCGTCGCAGCCGGGATTTGGGTCGCGGTTCTTGTTTGTGGATCGCTGTGA
TCGTCACTTGGTGAGTAGCGGGCTGCTGGGCTGGCCGGGGCTTTCGTGGCCGCCGGGCCGCTCGGTGGGA
CGGAAGCGTGTGGAGAGACCGCCAAGGGCTGTAGTCTGGGTCCGCGAGCAAGGTTGCCCTGAACTGGGGG
TTGGGGGGAGCGCAGCAAAATGGCGGCTGTTCCCGAGTCTTGAATGGAAGACGCTTGTGAGGCGGGCTGT
GAGGTCGTTGAAACAAGGTGGGGGGCATGGTGGGCGGCAAGAACCCAAGGTCTTGAGGCCTTCGCTAATG
CGGGAAAGCTCTTATTCGGGTGAGATGGGCTGGGGCACCATCTGGGGACCCTGACGTGAAGTTTGTCACT
GACTGGAGAACTCGGTTTGTCGTCTGTTGCGGGGGCGGCAGTTATGGCGGTGCCGTTGGGCAGTGCACCC
GTACCTTTGGGAGCGCGCGCCCTCGTCGTGTCGTGACGTCACCCGTTCTGTTGGCTTATAATGCAGGGTG
GGGCCACCTGCCGGTAGGTGTGCGGTAGGCTTTTCTCCGTCGCAGGACGCAGGGTTCGGGCCTAGGGTAG
GCTCTCCTGAATCGACAGGCGCCGGACCTCTGGTGAGGGGAGGGATAAGTGAGGCGTCAGTTTCTTTGGT
CGGTTTTATGTACCTATCTTCTTAAGTAGCTGAAGCTCCGGTTTTGAACTATGCGCTCGGGGTTGGCGAG
TGTGTTTTGTGAAGTTTTTTAGGCACCTTTTGAAATGTAATCATTTGGGTCAATATGTAATTTTCAGTGT
TAGACTAGTAAATTGTCCGCTAAATTCTGGCCGTTTTTGGCTTTTTTGTTAGACGAAGCTCGAGGATATC
ACAAGTTTGTACAAAAAAGCAGGCTTTAAAGGAACCAATTCAGTCGACTGGATCCGGTACCGAATTCGCA
TGGGCCCAAAAAAGAAAAGAAAAGTTGGCTACCCCTACGACGTGCCCGACTACGCCATCGAAGGCCGCCA
TATGCTAGCCGTTAAAATGGCTTCTAACTTTACTCAGTTCGTTCTCGTCGACAATGGCGGAACTGGCGAC
GTGACTGTCGCCCCAAGCAACTTCGCTAACGGGATCGCTGAATGGATCAGCTCTAACTCGCGTTCACAGG
CTTACAAAGTAACCTGTAGCGTTCGTCAGAGCTCTGCGCAGAATCGCAAATACACCATCAAAGTCGAGGT
GCCTAAAGGCGCCTGGCGTTCGTACTTAAATATGGAACTAACCATTCCAATTTTCGCCACGAATTCCGAC
TGCGAGCTTATTGTTAAGGCAATGCAAGGTCTCCTAAAAGATGGAAACCCGATTCCCTCAGCAATCGCAG
CAAACTCCGGCATCTACGCGGATTCTTCAACTTTCTTGTACAAAGTGGGCGTGAGCAAGGGCGAGGAGCT
GTTCACCGGGGTGGTGCCCATCCTGGTCGAGCTGGACGGCGACGTAAACGGCCACAAGTTCAGCGTGTCC
GGCGAGGGCGAGGGCGATGCCACCTACGGCAAGCTGACCCTGAAGTTCATCTGCACCACCGGCAAGCTGC
CCGTGCCCTGGCCCACCCTCGTGACCACCCTGACCTACGGCGTGCAGTGCTTCAGCCGCTACCCCGACCA
CATGAAGCAGCACGACTTCTTCAAGTCCGCCATGCCCGAAGGCTACGTCCAGGAGCGCACCATCTTCTTC
AAGGACGACGGCAACTACAAGACCCGCGCCGAGGTGAAGTTCGAGGGCGACACCCTGGTGAACCGCATCG
AGCTGAAGGGCATCGACTTCAAGGAGGACGGCAACATCCTGGGGCACAAGCTGGAGTACAACTACAACAG
CCACAACGTCTATATCATGGCCGACAAGCAGAAGAACGGCATCAAGGTGAACTTCAAGATCCGCCACAAC
ATCGAGGACGGCAGCGTGCAGCTCGCCGACCACTACCAGCAGAACACCCCCATCGGCGACGGCCCCGTGC
TGCTGCCCGACAACCACTACCTGAGCACCCAGTCCGCCCTGAGCAAAGACCCCAACGAGAAGCGCGATCA
CATGGTCCTGCTGGAGTTCGTGACCGCCGCCGGGATCACTCTCGGCATGGACGAGCTGTACAAGTAAGGC
CGCACTCGAGATATCTAGACCCAGCTTTCTTGTACAAAGTGGTGCGACTCTAGATCATAATCAGCCATAC
CACATTTGTAGAGGTTTTACTTGCTTTAAAAAACCTCCCACACCTCCCCCTGAACCTGAAACATAAAATG
AATGCAATTGTTGTTGTTAACTTGTTTATTGCAGCTTATAATGGTTACAAATAAAGCAATAGCATCACAA
ATTTCACAAATAAAGCATTTTTTTCACTGCATTCTAGTTGTGGTTTGTCCAAACTCATCAATGTATCTTA
AGGAATTCGATAAAAGTTTTGTTACTTTATAGAAGAAATTTTGAGTTTTTGTTTTTTTTTAATAAATAAA
TAAACATAAATAAATTGTTTGTTGAATTTATTATTAGTATGTAAGTGTAAATATAATAAAACTTAATATC
TATTCAAATTAATAAATAAACCTCGATATACAGACCGATAAAACACATGCGTCAATTTTACGCATGATTA
TCTTTAACGTACGTCACAATATGATTATCTTTCTAGGGTTAATCTAGCTGCGGCGCGCCGGTACCCAATT
CGCCCTATAGTGAGTCGTATTACGCGCGCTCACTGGCCGTCGTTTTACAACGTCGTGACTGGGAAAACCC
TGGCGTTACCCAACTTAATCGCCTTGCAGCACATCCCCCTTTCGCCAGCTGGCGTAATAGCGAAGAGGCC
CGCACCGATCGCCCTTCCCAACAGTTGCGCAGCCTGAATGGCGAATGGG
[124 nt withheld, positions 3340-3463]
C
[91 nt withheld, positions 3465-3555]
A
[49 nt withheld, positions 3557-3605]
CCTTTGACGTTGGAGTCCACGTTCTTT
[37 nt withheld, positions 3633-3669]
ACCCTATCTCGGTCTATTCTTTTGATTTATAAGGGATTTTGCCGATTTCGGCCTATTGGTTAAAAAATGA
GCTGATTTAACAAAAATTTAACGCGAATTTTAACAAAATATTAACGCTTACAATTTAGGTGGCACTTTTC
GGGGAAATGTGCGCGGAACCCCTATTTGTTTATTTTTCTAAATACATTCAAATATGTATCCGCTCATGAG
ACAATAACCCTGATAAATGCTTCAATAATATTGAAAAAGGAAGAGTATGAGTATTCAACATTTCCGTGTC
GCCCTTATTCCCTTTTTTGCGGCATTTTGCCTTCCTGTTTTTGCTCACCCAGAAACGCTGGTGAAAGTAA
AAGATGCTGAAGATCAGTTGGGTGCACGAGTGGGTTACATCGAACTGGATCTCAACAGCGGTAAGATCCT
TGAGAGTTTTCGCCCCGAAGAACGTTTTCCAATGATGAGCACTTTTAAAGTTCTGCTATGTGGCGCGGTA
TTATCCCGTATTGACGCCGGGCAAGAGCAACTCGGTCGCCGCATACACTATTCTCAGAATGACTTGGTTG
AGTACTCACCAGTCACAGAAAAGCATCTTACGGATGGCATGACAGTAAGAGAATTATGCAGTGCTGCCAT
AACCATGAGTGATAACACTGCGGCCAACTTACTTCTGACAACGATCGGAGGACCGAAGGAGCTAACCGCT
TTTTTGCACAACATGGGGGATCATGTAACTCGCCTTGATCGTTGGGAACCGGAGCTGAATGAAGCCATAC
CAAACGACGAGCGTGACACCACGATGCCTGTAGCAATGGCAACAACGTTGCGCAAACTATTAACTGGCGA
ACTACTTACTCTAGCTTCCCGGCAACAATTAATAGACTGGATGGAGGCGGATAAAGTTGCAGGACCACTT
CTGCGCTCGGCCCTTCCGGCTGGCTGGTTTATTGCTGATAAATCTGGAGCCGGTGAGCGTGGGTCTCGCG
GTATCATTGCAGCACTGGGGCCAGATGGTAAGCCCTCCCGTATCGTAGTTATCTACACGACGGGGAGTCA
GGCAACTATGGATGAACGAAATAGACAGATCGCTGAGATAGGTGCCTCACTGATTAAGCATTGGTAACTG
TCAGACCAAGTTTACTCATATATACTTTAGATTGATTTAAAACTTCATTTTTAATTTAAAAGGATCTAGG
TGAAGATCCTTTTTGATAATCTCATGACCAAAATCCCTTAACGTGAGTTTTCGTTCCACTGAGCGTCAGA
CCCCGTAGAAAAGATCAAAGGATCTTCTTGAGATCCTTTTTTTCTGCGCGTAATCTGCTGCTTGCAAACA
AAAAAACCACCGCTACCAGCGGTGGTTTGTTTGCCGGATCAAGAGCTACCAACTCTTTTTCCGAAGGTAA
CTGGCTTCAGCAGAGCGCAGATACCAAATACTGTTCTTCTAGTGTAGCCGTAGTTAGGCCACCACTTCAA
GAACTCTGTAGCACCGCCTACATACCTCGCTCTGCTAATCCTGTTACCAGTGGCTGCTGCCAGTGGCGAT
AAGTCGTGTCTTACCGGGTTGGACTCAAGACGATAGTTACCGGATAAGGCGCAGCGGTCGGGCTGAACGG
GGGGTTCGTGCACACAGCCCAGCTTGGAGCGAACGACCTACACCGAACTGAGATACCTACAGCGTGAGCT
ATGAGAAAGCGCCACGCTTCCCGAAGGGAGAAAGGCGGACAGGTATCCGGTAAGCGGCAGGGTCGGAACA
GGAGAGCGCACGAGGGAGCTTCCAGGGGGAAACGCCTGGTATCTTTATAGTCCTGTCGGGTTTCGCCACC
TCTGACTTGAGCGTCGATTTTTGTGATGCTCGTCAGGGGGGCGGAGCCTATGGAAAAACGCCAGCAACGC
GGCCTTTTTACGGTTCCTGGCCTTTTGCTGGCCTTTTGCTCACATGTTCTTTCCTGCGTTATCCCCTGAT
TCTGTGGATAACCGTATTACCGCCTTTGAGTGAGCTGATACCGCTCGCCGCAGCCGAACGACCGAGCGCA
GCGAGTCAGTGAGCGAGGAAGCGGAAGAGCGCCCAATACGCAAACCGCCTCTCCCCGCGCGTTGGCCGAT
TCATTAATGCAGCTGGCACGACAGGTTTCCCGACTGGAAAGCGGGCAGTGAGCGCAACGCAATTAATGTG
AGTTAGCTCACTCATTAGGCACCCCAGGCTTTACACTTTATGCTTCCGGCTCGTATGTTGTGTGGAATTG
TGAGCGGATAACAATTTCACACAGGAAACAGCTATGACCATGATTACGCCAAGCGCGCAATTAACCCTCA
CTAAAGGGAACAAAAGCTGGAGCTCCACCGCGGGGCGCGCCGCAGCTAGATTAACCCTAGAAAGATAGTC
TGCGTAAAATTGACGCATGCATTCTTGAAATATTGCTCTCTCTTTCTAAATAGCGCGAATCCGTCGCTGT
GCATTTAGGACATCTCAGTCGCCGCTTGGAGCTCCCGTGAGGCGTGCTTGTCAATGCGGTAAGTGTCACT
GATTTTGAACTATAACAACCGCGTGAGTCAAAATGACGCATGATTATCTTTTACGTGACTTTTAAGATTT
AACTCATACGAT
Features (pLannotate 1.2.2; 20 found; start..end, strand, type, name):
     78..96      +  enhancer       CMV enhancer (fragment): human cytomegalovirus immediate early enhancer
    103..1314    +  promoter       UbC promoter: human ubiquitin C promoter
   1331..1355    +  protein_bind   attB1: mutant version of attB; recombination site for the Gateway® BP reaction BP Clonase™
   1487..1837    +  CDS            CAPSD_BPMS2 (fragment): Experimental evidence at protein level: Swiss-Prot protein existence level 1. Acts as a translational repressor of viral replicase synthesis late in infection. This latter function is the result of capsid protein interaction with an RNA hairpin which contains the replicase ribosome-binding site. From Escherichia phage MS2 (Bacteriophage MS2).
   1851..1868    -  protein_bind   attB2 (fragment): mutant version of attB; core recombination site for the Gateway® BP reaction BP Clonase™
   1871..2587    +  CDS            EGFP: the original enhanced GFP (Yang et al., 1996) mammalian codon-optimized
   2609..2633    -  protein_bind   attB2: mutant version of attB; recombination site for the Gateway® BP reaction BP Clonase™
   2643..2726    +  CDS            large T antigen (fragment): large T antigen from SV40 (simian virus 40)
   2749..2870    +  polyA_signal   SV40 poly(A) signal: SV40 polyadenylation signal
   3154..3172    -  promoter       T7 promoter: promoter for bacteriophage T7 RNA polymerase
   3180..3335    +  CDS            lacZα (fragment): LacZα fragment of β-galactosidase; lacZ fragment
   3340..3768    +  rep_origin     f1 ori (sequence partly withheld): f1 bacteriophage origin of replication; arrow indicates direction of (+) strand synthesis
   3821..3925    +  promoter       AmpR promoter: bla
   3926..4786    +  CDS            AmpR: β-lactamase; bla; confers resistance to ampicillin, carbenicillin, and related antibiotics
   4957..5545    +  rep_origin     ori: high-copy-number ColE1/pMB1/pBR322/pUC origin of replication
   5728..5820    +  CDS            lacI (fragment): lac repressor; lacI; The lac repressor binds to the lac operator to inhibit transcription in E. coli. This inhibition can be relieved by adding lactose or isopropyl-β-D-thiogalactopyranoside (IPTG).
   5833..5854    +  protein_bind   CAP binding site: CAP binding activates transcription in the presence of cAMP. E. coli catabolite activator protein
   5869..5899    +  promoter       lac promoter: promoter for the E. coli lac operon
   5907..5923    +  protein_bind   lac operator: The lac repressor binds to the lac operator to inhibit transcription in E. coli. This inhibition can be relieved by adding lactose or isopropyl-β-D-thiogalactopyranoside (IPTG). lac repressor encoded by lacI
   5968..5986    +  promoter       T3 promoter: promoter for bacteriophage T3 RNA polymerase
