[The description below was written by a language model from this plasmid's Addgene catalogue record and pLannotate feature annotations shown in this document.]
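Description:
MCP-EGFP-PiggyBac is a mammalian expression plasmid of about 6.3 kb that produces the bacteriophage MS2 coat protein (MCP) fused to EGFP. The record lists the backbone as unknown, but the annotated features point to a pBluescript-type cloning vector: a high-copy ColE1/pUC origin, an f1 origin, an ampicillin resistance gene (bla) with its own promoter, and lac promoter/operator and lacZα remnants flanked by T3 and T7 promoters. It is propagated in E. coli under ampicillin selection. No mammalian drug-resistance marker is annotated, and the catalogue gives EGFP itself as the selectable marker, which implies that expressing cells are identified or sorted by fluorescence. The name indicates a PiggyBac transposon design for genomic integration by the transposase, but the feature table does not annotate any PiggyBac terminal repeats, so their presence and position cannot be confirmed from this record.

The expression cassette is driven by the human ubiquitin C promoter, preceded by a very short CMV enhancer fragment. Downstream lie an attB1 Gateway site, a single MS2 coat protein coding region, a partial attB2 scar, the EGFP coding sequence, a full attB2 site, a short fragment of SV40 large T antigen, and the SV40 polyadenylation signal. The function of the T antigen fragment is not stated. According to the depositor, the plasmid was derived from an earlier construct by replacing tandem coat proteins and a double tagRFP with one coat protein fused to EGFP. The catalogue lists the insert species as mouse, although the annotated coat protein is of phage origin.

MCP binds MS2 RNA hairpins, so the fusion labels transcripts carrying MS2 stem-loop arrays. This fits the associated work on imaging the transcription dynamics of individual genes in living cells.
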