Addgene plasmid #190003: MCP-EGFP-PiggyBac
Purpose: Expression of MCP-EGFP in mammalian cells. To clone this plasmid, Addgene plasmid #119908 was used. We replaced the tandem coat proteins and double tagRFP with a single coat protein fused to EGFP.
Depositing lab: Tineke Lenstra. Depositing organization: Netherlands Cancer Institute. Publication: Measuring Transcription Dynamics of Individual Genes Inside Living Cells. Brouwer I, de Kort MAC, Lenstra TL. Methods Mol Biol. 2024;2694:235-265. doi: 10.1007/978-1-0716-3377-9_12. PubMed 37824008.
Backbone
  Vector backbone: unknown
  Selectable markers: EGFP
Growth in bacteria
  Bacterial resistance: Ampicillin, 100 μg/mL
  Growth temperature: 37°C
  Growth strain: DH5alpha
  Copy number: Unknown
Gene/Insert
  Gene/Insert name: MCP-EGFP
  Species: M. musculus (mouse)
Terms and licenses: Academic/Nonprofit Terms; Industry Terms: Not Available to Industry
How to cite: MCP-EGFP-PiggyBac was a gift from Tineke Lenstra (Addgene plasmid # 190003 ; http://n2t.net/addgene:190003 ; RRID:Addgene_190003)
